Addgene plasmid #195041: TRP1MX6-ins4
Purpose: pFA6a derived selection cassette flanked with transcription terminators (tDEG1/tCYC1), allows genome modification without disruption of insertion neighboring genes by transcription interference
Depositing lab: Gloria Brar. Depositing organization: University of California, Berkeley. Publication: Bidirectional promoter activity from expression cassettes can drive off-target repression of neighboring gene translation. Powers EN, Chan C, Doron-Mandel E, Llacsahuanga Allcca L, Kim Kim J, Jovanovic M, Brar GA. Elife. 2022 Dec 12;11:e81086. doi: 10.7554/eLife.81086. PubMed 36503721.
Backbone
  Vector backbone: pFA6a
  Backbone size w/o insert (bp): 2417
  Total vector size (bp): 4075
  Vector type: yeast genomic targeting
  Selectable markers: TRP1
Growth in bacteria
  Bacterial resistance: Ampicillin, 100 μg/mL
  Growth temperature: 37°C
  Growth strain: DH5alpha
  Copy number: Unknown
Gene/Insert
  Gene/Insert name: TRP1 (alt names: TRP1 selection cassette; S. cerevisiae TRP1 within MX6)
  Species: S. cerevisiae (budding yeast); A. gossypii
  Insert size (bp): 1655
  Tag / fusion protein: S. cerevisiae DEG1 terminator, A. gossypii TEF promoter, S. c TRP1, A. gossypii TEF terminator, S. cerevisiae CYC1 terminator
  Cloning method: Gibson Cloning
  Sequencing primers: 5′ SP6; 3′ T7
Resource information
  A portion of this plasmid was derived from a plasmid made by: Longtine et al., 1998
Terms and licenses: Academic/Nonprofit Terms; Industry Terms: Not Available to Industry
Depositor comments: This plasmid can be used in place of the original pFA6a series to introduce targeted mutation by selectable marker insertion in yeast while preventing off-target disruption of insertion neighboring genes caused by cassette promoter driven transcription interference. For more information regarding these plasmids see our article (Powers et al., eLife 2022) "Bidirectional promoter activity from expression cassettes can drive off-target repression of neighboring gene translation" The backbone and KanMX cassette was amplified from pFA6a-kanMX6 (Longtine et al., 1998), the tDEG1 and tCYC1 sequences were amplified from S. cerevisiae gDNA.
How to cite: TRP1MX6-ins4 was a gift from Gloria Brar (Addgene plasmid # 195041 ; http://n2t.net/addgene:195041 ; RRID:Addgene_195041)
