[The description below was written by a language model from this plasmid's Addgene catalogue record and pLannotate feature annotations shown in this document.]
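Description:
TRP1MX6-ins4 is a 4,075 bp yeast genomic targeting plasmid derived from the pFA6a series of PCR-template vectors. It is maintained in E. coli through a high-copy ColE1/pUC-type origin and an ampicillin resistance gene (β-lactamase under its own promoter). It carries no yeast replication origin, consistent with its role as a source of an integrating cassette rather than an episomal vector. Short fragments annotated as lacI, rop and bom are backbone remnants with no evident function here. SP6 and T7 promoters flank the insert and serve as the recorded sequencing primer sites.

The roughly 1.65 kb payload is an MX6-style selection cassette in which the Ashbya gossypii TEF promoter drives the S. cerevisiae TRP1 coding sequence (phosphoribosylanthranilate isomerase), followed by the A. gossypii TEF terminator. This allows selection of tryptophan prototrophs in trp1 auxotrophic strains. The distinguishing feature is a pair of "insulating" terminators added by Gibson assembly: the S. cerevisiae DEG1 terminator upstream of the TEF promoter and the CYC1 terminator downstream of the TEF terminator. The feature table annotates the CYC1 terminator but not tDEG1, which by the catalogue's stated order would lie in the unannotated stretch between the SP6 promoter and the TEF promoter.

According to the record, the flanking terminators stop transcripts arising from the cassette, including divergent transcription from bidirectional promoter activity, from running into adjacent loci. The plasmid is intended as a replacement for the original pFA6a plasmids for introducing targeted mutations by marker insertion, without off-target disruption of neighboring genes through transcription interference. The depositor comment mentions amplification of a KanMX cassette from the parental plasmid, but the marker in this construct is TRP1.
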