Features (pLannotate 1.2.2; 12 found; start..end, strand, type, name):
     13..31      +  promoter       SP6 promoter: promoter for bacteriophage SP6 RNA polymerase
    194..537     +  promoter       TEF promoter: Ashbya gossypii TEF promoter
    538..1212    +  CDS            TRP1: phosphoribosylanthranilate isomerase, required for tryptophan biosynthesis; S. cerevisiae TRP1; yeast auxotrophic marker
   1218..1415    +  terminator     TEF terminator: Ashbya gossypii TEF terminator
   1471..1667    +  terminator     CYC1 terminator (fragment): S. cerevisiae CYC1; transcription terminator for CYC1
   1742..1760    -  promoter       T7 promoter: promoter for bacteriophage T7 RNA polymerase
   1782..1835    -  CDS            lacI (fragment): lac repressor; lacI; The lac repressor binds to the lac operator to inhibit transcription in E. coli. This inhibition can be relieved by adding lactose or isopropyl-β-D-thiogalactopyranoside (IPTG).
   2018..2606    -  rep_origin     ori: high-copy-number ColE1/pMB1/pBR322/pUC origin of replication
   2777..3637    -  CDS            AmpR: β-lactamase; bla; confers resistance to ampicillin, carbenicillin, and related antibiotics
   3638..3742    -  promoter       AmpR promoter: bla
   3837..3872    +  CDS            rop (fragment): Rop protein, which maintains plasmids at low copy number; rop
   3974..4025    +  misc_feature   bom (fragment): basis of mobility region from pBR322
>Addgene plasmid #195041 | TRP1MX6-ins4 | addgene full sequence | sequence record 384244 | Addgene NGS Result
CATACACATACGATTTAGGTGACACTATAGAACGCGGCCGCCAGCTGAAGCTTCGTACGCTGCAGGTCGA
CGGATCCCCGGGTTAATTAAGAAAAGAAATATAGTCTTCAAGGTTATATTATACAGGTTTATATATTATT
GGCGCGCCAGATCTGTTTAGCTTGCCTCGTCCCCGCCGGGTCACCCGGCCAGCGACATGGAGGCCCAGAA
TACCCTCCTTGACAGTCTTGACGTGCGCAGCTCAGGGGCATGATGTGACTGTCGCCCGTACATTTAGCCC
ATACATCCCCATGTATAATCATTTGCATCCATACATTTTGATGGCCGCACGGCGCGAAGCAAAAATTACG
GCTCCTCGCTGCAGACCTGCGAGCAGGGAAACGCTCCCCTCACAGACGCGTTGAATTGTCCCCACGCCGC
GCCCCTGTAGAGAAATATAAAAGGTTAGGATTTGCCACTGAGGTTCTTCTTTCATATACTTCCTTTTAAA
ATCTTGCTAGGATACAGTTCTCACATCACATCCGAACATAAACAACCATGTCTGTTATTAATTTCACAGG
TAGTTCTGGTCCATTGGTGAAAGTTTGCGGCTTGCAGAGCACAGAGGCCGCAGAATGTGCTCTAGATTCC
GATGCTGACTTGCTGGGTATTATATGTGTGCCCAATAGAAAGAGAACAATTGACCCGGTTATTGCAAGGA
AAATTTCAAGTCTTGTAAAAGCATATAAAAATAGTTCAGGCACTCCGAAATACTTGGTTGGCGTGTTTCG
TAATCAACCTAAGGAGGATGTTTTGGCTCTGGTCAATGATTACGGCATTGATATCGTCCAACTGCATGGA
GATGAGTCGTGGCAAGAATACCAAGAGTTCCTCGGTTTGCCAGTTATTAAAAGACTCGTATTTCCAAAAG
ACTGCAACATACTACTCAGTGCAGCTTCACAGAAACCTCATTCGTTTATTCCCTTGTTTGATTCAGAAGC
AGGTGGGACAGGTGAACTTTTGGATTGGAACTCGATTTCTGACTGGGTTGGAAGGCAAGAGAGCCCCGAA
AGCTTACATTTTATGTTAGCTGGTGGACTGACGCCAGAAAATGTTGGTGATGCGCTTAGATTAAATGGCG
TTATTGGTGTTGATGTAAGCGGAGGTGTGGAGACAAATGGTGTAAAAGACTCTAACAAAATAGCAAATTT
CGTCAAAAATGCTAAGAAATAGTCAGTACTGACAATAAAAAGATTCTTGTTTTCAAGAACTTGTCATTTG
TATAGTTTTTTTATATTGTAGTTGTTCTATTTTAATCAAATGTTAGCGTGATTTATATTTTTTTTCGCCT
CGACATCATCTGCCCAGATGCGAAGTTAAGTGCGCAGAAAGTAATATCATGCGTCAATCGTATGTGAATG
CTGGTCGCTATACTGCTGTCGATTCGATACTAACGCCGCCATCCAACAGGCCCCTTTTCCTTTGTCGATA
TCATGTAATTAGTTATGTCACGCTTACATTCACGCCCTCCCCCCACATCCGCTCTAACCGAAAAGGAAGG
AGTTAGACAACCTGAAGTCTAGGTCCCTATTTATTTTTTTATAGTTATGTTAGTATTAAGAACGTTATTT
ATATTTCAAATTTTTCTTTTTTTTCTGTACAAACGCGTGTACGCATGTAACATTATAGTTTAAACGAGCT
CGAATTCATCGATGATATCAGATCCACTAGTGGCCTATGCGGCCGCGGATCTGCCGGTCTCCCTATAGTG
AGTCGTATTAATTTCGATAAGCCAGGTTAACCTGCATTAATGAATCGGCCAACGCGCGGGGAGAGGCGGT
TTGCGTATTGGGCGCTCTTCCGCTTCCTCGCTCACTGACTCGCTGCGCTCGGTCGTTCGGCTGCGGCGAG
CGGTATCAGCTCACTCAAAGGCGGTAATACGGTTATCCACAGAATCAGGGGATAACGCAGGAAAGAACAT
GTGAGCAAAAGGCCAGCAAAAGGCCAGGAACCGTAAAAAGGCCGCGTTGCTGGCGTTTTTCCATAGGCTC
CGCCCCCCTGACGAGCATCACAAAAATCGACGCTCAAGTCAGAGGTGGCGAAACCCGACAGGACTATAAA
GATACCAGGCGTTTCCCCCTGGAAGCTCCCTCGTGCGCTCTCCTGTTCCGACCCTGCCGCTTACCGGATA
CCTGTCCGCCTTTCTCCCTTCGGGAAGCGTGGCGCTTTCTCATAGCTCACGCTGTAGGTATCTCAGTTCG
GTGTAGGTCGTTCGCTCCAAGCTGGGCTGTGTGCACGAACCCCCCGTTCAGCCCGACCGCTGCGCCTTAT
CCGGTAACTATCGTCTTGAGTCCAACCCGGTAAGACACGACTTATCGCCACTGGCAGCAGCCACTGGTAA
CAGGATTAGCAGAGCGAGGTATGTAGGCGGTGCTACAGAGTTCTTGAAGTGGTGGCCTAACTACGGCTAC
ACTAGAAGAACAGTATTTGGTATCTGCGCTCTGCTGAAGCCAGTTACCTTCGGAAAAAGAGTTGGTAGCT
CTTGATCCGGCAAACAAACCACCGCTGGTAGCGGTGGTTTTTTTGTTTGCAAGCAGCAGATTACGCGCAG
AAAAAAAGGATCTCAAGAAGATCCTTTGATCTTTTCTACGGGGTCTGACGCTCAGTGGAACGAAAACTCA
CGTTAAGGGATTTTGGTCATGAGATTATCAAAAAGGATCTTCACCTAGATCCTTTTAAATTAAAAATGAA
GTTTTAAATCAATCTAAAGTATATATGAGTAAACTTGGTCTGACAGTTACCAATGCTTAATCAGTGAGGC
ACCTATCTCAGCGATCTGTCTATTTCGTTCATCCATAGTTGCCTGACTCCCCGTCGTGTAGATAACTACG
ATACGGGAGGGCTTACCATCTGGCCCCAGTGCTGCAATGATACCGCGAGACCCACGCTCACCGGCTCCAG
ATTTATCAGCAATAAACCAGCCAGCCGGAAGGGCCGAGCGCAGAAGTGGTCCTGCAACTTTATCCGCCTC
CATCCAGTCTATTAATTGTTGCCGGGAAGCTAGAGTAAGTAGTTCGCCAGTTAATAGTTTGCGCAACGTT
GTTGCCATTGCTACAGGCATCGTGGTGTCACGCTCGTCGTTTGGTATGGCTTCATTCAGCTCCGGTTCCC
AACGATCAAGGCGAGTTACATGATCCCCCATGTTGTGCAAAAAAGCGGTTAGCTCCTTCGGTCCTCCGAT
CGTTGTCAGAAGTAAGTTGGCCGCAGTGTTATCACTCATGGTTATGGCAGCACTGCATAATTCTCTTACT
GTCATGCCATCCGTAAGATGCTTTTCTGTGACTGGTGAGTACTCAACCAAGTCATTCTGAGAATAGTGTA
TGCGGCGACCGAGTTGCTCTTGCCCGGCGTCAATACGGGATAATACCGCGCCACATAGCAGAACTTTAAA
AGTGCTCATCATTGGAAAACGTTCTTCGGGGCGAAAACTCTCAAGGATCTTACCGCTGTTGAGATCCAGT
TCGATGTAACCCACTCGTGCACCCAACTGATCTTCAGCATCTTTTACTTTCACCAGCGTTTCTGGGTGAG
CAAAAACAGGAAGGCAAAATGCCGCAAAAAAGGGAATAAGGGCGACACGGAAATGTTGAATACTCATACT
CTTCCTTTTTCAATATTATTGAAGCATTTATCAGGGTTATTGTCTCATGAGCGGATACATATTTGAATGT
ATTTAGAAAAATAAACAAATAGGGGTTCCGCGCACATTTCCCCGAAAAGTGCCACCTGACGTCTAAGAAA
CCATTATTATCATGACATTAACCTATAAAAATAGGCGTATCACGAGGCCCTTTCGTCTCGCGCGTTTCGG
TGATGACGGTGAAAACCTCTGACACATGCAGCTCCCGGAGACGGTCACAGCTTGTCTGTAAGCGGATGCC
GGGAGCAGACAAGCCCGTCAGGGCGCGTCAGCGGGTGTTGGCGGGTGTCGGGGCTGGCTTAACTATGCGG
CATCAGAGCAGATTGTACTGAGAGTGCACCATATGGACATATTGTCGTTAGAACGCGGCTACAATTAATA
CATAACCTTATGTAT
